>Addgene plasmid #71695 | pJK581 | depositor full sequence | sequence record 134492 | pJK581 sequence 3922 bps
TGGCGAATGGG
[124 nt withheld, positions 12-135]
C
[91 nt withheld, positions 137-227]
A
[49 nt withheld, positions 229-277]
CCTTTGACGTTGGAGTCCACGTTCTTT
[37 nt withheld, positions 305-341]
ACCCTATCTCGGTCTATTCTTTTGATTTATAAGGGATTTTGCCGATTTCGGCCTATTGGTTAAAAAATGA
GCTGATTTAACAAAAATTTAACGCGAATTTTAACAAAATATTAACGCTTACAATTTAGGTGGCACTTTTC
GGGGAAATGTGCGCGGAACCCCTATTTGTTTATTTTTCTAAATACATTCAAATATGTATCCGCTCATGAG
ACAATAACCCTGATAAATGCTTCAATAATATTGAAAAAGGAAGAGTATGAGTATTCAACATTTCCGTGTC
GCCCTTATTCCCTTTTTTGCGGCATTTTGCCTTCCTGTTTTTGCTCACCCAGAAACGCTGGTGAAAGTAA
AAGATGCTGAAGATCAGTTGGGTGCACGAGTGGGTTACATCGAACTGGATCTCAACAGCGGTAAGATCCT
TGAGAGTTTTCGCCCCGAAGAACGTTTTCCAATGATGAGCACTTTTAAAGTTCTGCTATGTGGCGCGGTA
TTATCCCGTATTGACGCCGGGCAAGAGCAACTCGGTCGCCGCATACACTATTCTCAGAATGACTTGGTTG
AGTACTCACCAGTCACAGAAAAGCATCTTACGGATGGCATGACAGTAAGAGAATTATGCAGTGCTGCCAT
AACCATGAGTGATAACACTGCGGCCAACTTACTTCTGACAACGATCGGAGGACCGAAGGAGCTAACCGCT
TTTTTGCACAACATGGGGGATCATGTAACTCGCCTTGATCGTTGGGAACCGGAGCTGAATGAAGCCATAC
CAAACGACGAGCGTGACACCACGATGCCTGCAGCAATGGCAACAACGTTGCGCAAACTATTAACTGGCGA
ACTACTTACTCTAGCTTCCCGGCAACAATTAATAGACTGGATGGAGGCGGATAAAGTTGCAGGACCACTT
CTGCGCTCGGCCCTTCCGGCTGGCTGGTTTATTGCTGATAAATCTGGAGCCGGTGAGCGTGGGTCTCGCG
GTATCATTGCAGCACTGGGGCCAGATGGTAAGCCCTCCCGTATCGTAGTTATCTACACGACGGGGAGTCA
GGCAACTATGGATGAACGAAATAGACAGATCGCTGAGATAGGTGCCTCACTGATTAAGCATTGGTAACTG
TCAGACCAAGTTTACTCATATATACTTTAGATTGATTTAAAACTTCATTTTTAATTTAAAAGGATCTAGG
TGAAGATCCTTTTTGATAATCTCATGACCAAAATCCCTTAACGTGAGTTTTCGTTCCACTGAGCGTCAGA
CCCCGTAGAAAAGATCAAAGGATCTTCTTGAGATCCTTTTTTTCTGCGCGTAATCTGCTGCTTGCAAACA
AAAAAACCACCGCTACCAGCGGTGGTTTGTTTGCCGGATCAAGAGCTACCAACTCTTTTTCCGAAGGTAA
CTGGCTTCAGCAGAGCGCAGATACCAAATACTGTCCTTCTAGTGTAGCCGTAGTTAGGCCACCACTTCAA
GAACTCTGTAGCACCGCCTACATACCTCGCTCTGCTAATCCTGTTACCAGTGGCTGCTGCCAGTGGCGAT
AAGTCGTGTCTTACCGGGTTGGACTCAAGACGATAGTTACCGGATAAGGCGCAGCGGTCGGGCTGAACGG
GGGGTTCGTGCACACAGCCCAGCTTGGAGCGAACGACCTACACCGAACTGAGATACCTACAGCGTGAGCT
ATGAGAAAGCGCCACGCTTCCCGAAGGGAGAAAGGCGGACAGGTATCCGGTAAGCGGCAGGGTCGGAACA
GGAGAGCGCACGAGGGAGCTTCCAGGGGGAAACGCCTGGTATCTTTATAGTCCTGTCGGGTTTCGCCACC
TCTGACTTGAGCGTCGATTTTTGTGATGCTCGTCAGGGGGGCGGAGCCTATGGAAAAACGCCAGCAACGC
GGCCTTTTTACGGTTCCTGGCCTTTTGCTGGCCTTTTGCTCACATGTTCTTTCCTGCGTTATCCCCTGAT
TCTGTGGATAACCGTATTACCGCCTTTGAGTGAGCTGATACCGCTCGCCGCAGCCGAACGACCGAGCGCA
GCGAGTCAGTGAGCGAGGAAGCGGAAGAGCGCCTGATGCGGTATTTTCTCCTTACGCATCTGTGCGGTAT
TTCACACCGCATATATGGTGCACTCTCAGTACAATCTGCTCTGATGCCGCATAGTTAAGCCAGTATACAC
TCCGCTATCGCTACGTGACTGGGTCATGGCTGCGCCCCGACACCCGCCAACACCCGCTGACGCGCCCTGA
CGGGCTTGTCTGCTCCCGGCATCCGCTTACAGACAAGCTGTGACCGTCTCCGGGAGCTGCATGTGTCAGA
GGTTTTCACCGTCATCACCGAAACGCGCGAGGCAGCTGCGGTAAAGCTCATCAGCGTGGTCGTGAAGCGA
TTCACAGATGTCTGCCTGTTCATCCGCGTCCAGCTCGTTGAGTTTCTCCAGAAGCGTTAATGTCTGGCTT
CTGATAAAGCGGGCCATGTTAAGGGCGGTTTTTTCCTGTTTGGTCACTGATGCCTCCGTGTAAGGGGGAT
TTCTGTTCATGGGGGTAATGATACCGATGAAACGAGAGAGGATGCTCACGATACGGGTTACTGATGATGA
ACATGCCCGGTTACTGGAACGTTGTGAGGGTAAACAACTGGCGGTATGGATGCGGCGGGACCAGAGAAAA
ATCACTCAGGGTCAATGCCAGCGCTTCGTTAATACAGATGTAGGTGTTCCACAGGGTAGCCAGCAGCATC
CTGCGATGCAGATCCGGAACATAATGGTGCAGGGCGCTGACTTCCGCGTTTCCAGACTTTACGAAACACG
GAAACCGAAGACCATTCATGTTGTTGCTCAGGTCGCAGACGTTTTGCAGCAGCAGTCGCTTCACGTTCGC
TCGCGTATCGGTGATTCATTCTGCTAACCAGTAAGGCAACCCCGCCAGCCTAGCCGGGTCCTCAACGACA
GGAGCACGATCATGCGCACCCGTGGCCAGGACCCAACGCTGCCCGAGATCTCGATCCCGCGAAATTAATA
CGACTCACTATAGGGAGACCACAACGGTTTCCCTCTAGAAATAATTTTGTTTAACTTTAAGAAGGAGATA
TACATATGAGTGAACATACGCTTGCTGTCAGCGATTCCAGCTTTGATCAAGATGTTCTCAAGGCCTCTGG
CCTTGTGCTGGTAGATTTCTGGGCAGAATGGTGCGGGCCCAGCAAAATGATTGGCCCGGCATTGGGAGAA
ATTGGCAAGGAATTTGCCGGCAAGGTAACGGTTGCCAAGGTAAATATTGATGACAACCCGGAAACTCCAA
ATGCGTATCAGGTGCGTAGCATTCCAACCCTTATGCTGGTGCGTGATGGCAAGGTTATAGATAAAAAAGT
GGGTGCCCTGCCCAAAAGCCAGTTGAAGGCATGGGTAGAAAGCGCTCAGTCATTAGAACTCGAGCACCAC
CACCACCACCACTGAGATCCGGCTGCTAACAAAGCCCGAAAGGAAGCTGAGTTGGCTGCTGCCACCGCTG
AGCAATAACTAGCATAACCCCTTGGGGCCTCTAAACGGGTCTTGAGGGGTTTTTTGCTGAAAGGAGGAAC
TATATCCGGAT
Features (pLannotate 1.2.2; 13 found; start..end, strand, type, name):
     12..440     +  rep_origin     f1 ori (sequence partly withheld): f1 bacteriophage origin of replication; arrow indicates direction of (+) strand synthesis
    493..597     +  promoter       AmpR promoter: bla
    598..1458    +  CDS            AmpR: β-lactamase; bla; confers resistance to ampicillin, carbenicillin, and related antibiotics
   1629..2217    +  rep_origin     ori: high-copy-number ColE1/pMB1/pBR322/pUC origin of replication
   2403..2545    -  misc_feature   bom: basis of mobility region from pBR322
   2647..2838    -  CDS            rop: Rop protein, which maintains plasmids at low copy number; rop
   2855..3235    +  CDS            YPB1_ECOLX: Protein predicted: Swiss-Prot protein existence level 4. From Escherichia coli.
   3347..3365    +  promoter       T7 promoter: promoter for bacteriophage T7 RNA polymerase
   3397..3419    +  RBS            RBS: efficient ribosome binding site from bacteriophage T7 gene 10 (Olins and Rangwala, 1989)
   3427..3744    +  CDS            trxA: THIO_ECO57 - Experimental evidence at protein level: Swiss-Prot protein existence level 1. Participates in various redox reactions through the reversible oxidation of its active center dithiol to a disulfide and catalyzes dithiol-disulfide exchange reactions. From Escherichia coli O157:H7.
   3766..3783    +  CDS            9xHis (fragment): 9xHis affinity tag
   3793..3842    +  CDS            SET1 (fragment): solubility-enhancement tag derived from T7 phage gene 10B
   3850..3897    +  terminator     T7 terminator: transcription terminator for bacteriophage T7 RNA polymerase
