[The description below was written by a language model from this plasmid's Addgene catalogue record and pLannotate feature annotations shown in this document.]
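Description:
pJK581 is a bacterial expression plasmid built on the pET23a backbone (about 3.9 kb in total) that produces thioredoxin (trxA) from Acetobacter aceti 1023 carrying a cysteine-35 to serine substitution and a C-terminal His6 tag, a protein designated AaTrxAH6-C35S. The coding sequence was inserted between the NdeI and XhoI sites, both of which are retained, so that it reads through into the hexahistidine tag supplied by the vector. Expression is driven by the bacteriophage T7 promoter together with the efficient T7 gene 10 ribosome binding site, and transcription ends at the T7 terminator. Production therefore requires an E. coli host that supplies T7 RNA polymerase. The plasmid is maintained through a ColE1/pMB1-type origin and selected with ampicillin through the β-lactamase gene. An f1 origin is also present, along with pBR322-derived bom and rop annotations, although the catalogue lists the plasmid as high copy.

The automated feature table labels the insert by similarity to E. coli thioredoxin, but the catalogue entry identifies it as the A. aceti orthologue. The "9xHis fragment" annotation corresponds to the His6 tag, and the short "SET1" and YPB1 hits appear to be homology matches to backbone sequence rather than designed elements. The depositor notes that codons are numbered from zero, following thioredoxin convention. On that convention, residue 35 would correspond to the second cysteine of the conserved active-site dithiol motif. Such a mutant is generally useful for studying the thiol-disulfide exchange mechanism or trapping mixed-disulfide intermediates, although the record itself states only that the plasmid is for producing the tagged mutant protein, which can be purified by metal-affinity methods.
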