Addgene plasmid #71695: pJK581
Purpose: Produces Acetobacter aceti 1023 thioredoxin with a C-terminal His6 tag and Cys35>Ser mutant (AaTrxAH6-C35S)
Depositing lab: T. J. Kappock. Depositing organization: Purdue University.
Backbone
  Vector backbone: pET23a
  Backbone size w/o insert (bp): 3666
  Total vector size (bp): 3923
  Vector type: Bacterial Expression
Growth in bacteria
  Bacterial resistance: Ampicillin, 100 μg/mL
  Growth temperature: 37°C
  Growth strain: DH5alpha
  Copy number: High Copy
Gene/Insert
  Gene/Insert name: thioredoxin (alt names: trxA; AZ09_01835; trx)
  Species: Acetobacter aceti 1023
  Mutation: changes cysteine-35 to serine
  GenBank ID: 635177282 KDE21554
  Promoter: T7
  Tag / fusion protein: His6 (C terminal on backbone)
  Cloning method: Restriction Enzyme; 5′ cloning site NdeI (not destroyed); 3′ cloning site XhoI (not destroyed)
  Sequencing primers: 5′ T7 promoter; 3′ T7 terminator
Terms and licenses: Academic/Nonprofit Terms; Industry Terms: Not Available to Industry
Depositor comments: Codons are numbered starting from zero, in keeping with usual practice for thioredoxin sequences.
How to cite: pJK581 was a gift from T. J. Kappock (Addgene plasmid # 71695 ; http://n2t.net/addgene:71695 ; RRID:Addgene_71695)
