>Addgene plasmid #71695 | pJK581 | addgene partial sequence | sequence record 134490 | T7 5'-TAATACGACTCACTATAGGG-3'
AATAATTTTGTTTAACTTTAAGAAGGAGATATACATATGAGTGAACATACGCTTGCTGTCAGCGATTCCA
GCTTTGATCAAGATGTTCTCAAGGCCTCTGGCCTTGTGCTGGTAGATTTCTGGGCAGAATGGTGCGGGCC
CAGCAAAATGATTGGCCCGGCATTGGGAGAAATTGGCAAGGAATTTGCCGGCAAGGTAACGGTTGCCAAG
GTAAATATTGATGACAACCCGGAAACTCCAAATGCGTATCAGGTGCGTAGCATTCCAACCCTTATGCTGG
TGCGTGATGGCAAGGTTATAGATAAAAAAGTGGGTGCCCTGCCCAAAAGCCAGTTGAAGGCATGGGTAGA
AAGCGCTCAGTCATTAGAACTCGAGCACCACCACCACCACCACTGAGATCCGGCTGCTAACAAAGCCCGA
AAGGAAGCTGAGTTGGCTGCTGCCACCGCTGAGCAATAACTAGCATAACCCCTTGGGGCCTCTAAACGGG
TCTTGAGGGGTTTTTTGCTGAAAGGAGGAACTATATCCGGATTGGCGAATGGG
[124 nt withheld, positions 544-667]
C
[91 nt withheld, positions 669-759]
A
[49 nt withheld, positions 761-809]
CCTTTGACGTTGGAGTCCACGTTCTTT
[37 nt withheld, positions 837-873]
ACCCTATCTCGGTCTATTCTTTTGATTTATAAGGGATTTTGCCGATTTCGGCCTATTGGTTAAAAAATGA
GCTGATTTAACAAAAATTTAACGCGAATTTTAACAAAATATTAACGCTTACAATTTAGGTGGCACTTTTC
