>Addgene plasmid #71695 | pJK581 | addgene partial sequence | sequence record 134491 | T7term 5'-GCTAGTTATTGCTCAGCGG-3'
TTGTTAGCAGCCGGATCTCAGTGGTGGTGGTGGTGGTGCTCGAGTTCTAATGACTGAGCGCTTTCTACCC
ATGCCTTCAACTGGCTTTTGGGCAGGGCACCCACTTTTTTATCTATAACCTTGCCATCACGCACCAGCAT
AAGGGTTGGAATGCTACGCACCTGATACGCATTTGGAGTTTCCGGGTTGTCATCAATATTTACCTTGGCA
ACCGTTACCTTGCCGGCAAATTCCTTGCCAATTTCTCCCAATGCCGGGCCAATCATTTTGCTGGGCCCGC
ACCATTCTGCCCAGAAATCTACCAGCACAAGGCCAGAGGCCTTGAGAACATCTTGATCAAAGCTGGAATC
GCTGACAGCAAGCGTATGTTCACTCATATGTATATCTCCTTCTTAAAGTTAAACAAAATTATTTCTAGAG
GGAAACCGTTGTGGTCTCCCTATAGTGAGTCGTATTAATTTCGCGGGATCGAGATCTCGGGCAGCGTTGG
GTCCTGGCCACGGGTGCGCATGATCGTGCTCCTGTCGTTGAGGACCCGGCTAGGCTGGCGGGGTTGCCTT
ACTGGTTAGCAGAATGAATCACCGATACGCGAGCGAACGTGAAGCGACTGCTGCTGCAAAACGTCTGCGA
CCTGAGCAACAACATGAATGGTCTTCGGTTTCCGTGTTTCGTAAAGTCTGGAAACGCGGAAGTCAGCGCC
CTGCACCATTATGTTCCGGATCTGCATCGCAGGATGCTGCTGGCTACCCTGTGGAACACCTACATCTGTA
TTAACGAAGCGCTGGCATTGACCCTGAGTGATTTTTCTCTGGTCCCGCCGCATCCATACCGCCAGTTGTT
TACCCTCACAACGTTCCAGTAACCGGGCATGTTCATCATCAGTAACCCGTATCGTGAGCATCCTCTCTCG
TTTCATCGGTATCATTACCCCCATGAACAGAAATCCCCCTTACACGGAGGCATCAGTGACCAAACAGGAA
AAAACCGCCCTTAACATGGCCCGCTTTATCAGAAGCCAGACATTAACGCTTCTGGAGAAACTCAACGAGC
TGGACGCGGATGAACAGGC
